>Addgene plasmid #124257 | pKT-IDH1(R132H)-IRES-Katushka | addgene full sequence | sequence record 252091 | Addgene NGS Result
CTGGATCCAGATCCCTATACAGTTGAAGTCGGAAGTTTACATACACTTAAGTTGGAGTCATTAAAACTCG
TTTTTCAACTACTCCACAAATTTCTTGTTAACAAACAATAGTTTTGGCAAGTCAGTTAGGACATCTACTT
TGTGCATGACACAAGTCATTTTTCCAACAATTGTTTACAGACAGATTATTTCACTTATAATTCACTGTAT
CACAATTCCAGTGGGTCAGAAGTTTACATACACTAAGTTGACTGTGCCTTTAAACAGCTTGGAAAATTCC
AGAAAATGATGGTCTCCCTATAGTGAGTCGTATTAGATCCCGGGATTACTAGTTTAAACCTAGGATGCAT
ACCGGTCAAGCTAGCGATAATTCCTGCAGGAGTCAATGGGAAAAACCCATTGGAGCCAAGTACACTGACT
CAATAGGGACTTTCCATTGGGTTTTGCCCAGTACATAAGGTCAATAGGGGGTGAGTCAACAGGAAAGTCC
CATTGGAGCCAAGTACATTGAGTCAATAGGGACTTTCCAATGGGTTTTGCCCAGTACATAAGGTCAATGG
GAGGTAAGCCAATGGGTTTTTCCCATTACTGACATGTATACTGAGTCATTAGGGACTTTCCAATGGGTTT
TGCCCAGTACATAAGGTCAATAGGGGTGAATCAACAGGAAAGTCCCATTGGAGCCAAGTACACTGAGTCA
ATAGGGACTTTCCATTGGGTTTTGCCCAGTACAAAAGGTCAATAGGGGGTGAGTCAATGGGTTTTTCCCA
TTATTGGCACATACATAAGGTCAATAGGGGTGACTAGTGGAGAAGAGCATGCTTGAGGGCTGAGTGCCCC
TCAGTGGGCAGAGAGCACATGGCCCACAGTCCCTGAGAAGTTGGGGGGAGGGGTGGGCAATTGAACTGGT
GCCTAGAGAAGGTGGGGCTTGGGTAAACTGGGAAAGTGATGTGGTGTACTGGCTCCACCTTTTTCCCCAG
GGTGGGGGAGAACCATATATAAGTGCAGTAGTCTCTGTGAACATTCAAGCTTCTGCCTTCTCCCTCCTGT
GAGTTTGGTAAGTCACTGACTGTCTATGCCTGGGAAAGGGTGGGCAGGAGATGGGGCAGTGCAGGAAAAG
TGGCACTATGAACCCTGCAGCCCTAGGAATGCATCTAGACAATTGTACTAACCTTCTTCTCTTTCCTCTC
CTGACAGGTTGGTGTACAGCGGCCCGCCATGTCCAAAAAAATCAGTGGCGGTTCTGTGGTAGAGATGCAA
GGAGATGAAATGACACGAATCATTTGGGAATTGATTAAAGAGAAACTCATTTTTCCCTACGTGGAATTGG
ATCTACATAGCTATGATTTAGGCATAGAGAATCGTGATGCCACCAACGACCAAGTCACCAAGGATGCTGC
AGAAGCTATAAAGAAGCATAATGTTGGCGTCAAATGTGCCACTATCACTCCTGATGAGAAGAGGGTTGAG
GAGTTCAAGTTGAAACAAATGTGGAAATCACCAAATGGCACCATACGAAATATTCTGGGTGGCACGGTCT
TCAGAGAAGCCATTATCTGCAAAAATATCCCCCGGCTTGTGAGTGGATGGGTAAAACCTATCATCATAGG
TCATCATGCTTATGGGGATCAATACAGAGCAACTGATTTTGTTGTTCCTGGGCCTGGAAAAGTAGAGATA
ACCTACACACCAAGTGACGGAACCCAAAAGGTGACATACCTGGTACATAACTTTGAAGAAGGTGGTGGTG
TTGCCATGGGGATGTATAATCAAGATAAGTCAATTGAAGATTTTGCACACAGTTCCTTCCAAATGGCTCT
GTCTAAGGGTTGGCCTTTGTATCTGAGCACCAAAAACACTATTCTGAAGAAATATGATGGGCGTTTTAAA
GACATCTTTCAGGAGATATATGACAAGCAGTACAAGTCCCAGTTTGAAGCTCAAAAGATCTGGTATGAGC
ATAGGCTCATCGACGACATGGTGGCCCAAGCTATGAAATCAGAGGGAGGCTTCATCTGGGCCTGTAAAAA
CTATGATGGTGACGTGCAGTCGGACTCTGTGGCCCAAGGGTATGGCTCTCTCGGCATGATGACCAGCGTG
CTGGTTTGTCCAGATGGCAAGACAGTAGAAGCAGAGTCTGCCCACGGGACTGTAACCCGTCACTACCGCA
TGTACCAGAAAGGACAGGAGACGTCCACCAATCCCATTGCTTCCATTTTTGCCTGGACCAGAGGGTTAGC
CCACAGAGCAAAGCTTGATAACAATAAAGAGCTTGCCTTCTTTGCAAATGCTTTGGAAGAAGTCTCTATT
GAGACAATTGAGGCTGGCTTCATGACCAAGGACTTGGCTGCTTGCATTAAAGGTTTACCCAATGTGCAAC
GTTCTGACTACTTGAATACATTTGAGTTCATGGATAAACTTGGAGAAAACTTGAAGATCAAACTAGCTCA
GGCCAAACTTACGCGTACGCGGCCGCTCGAGGCCCCTCTCCCTCCCCCCCCCCTAACGTTACTGGCCGAA
GCCGCTTGGAATAAGGCCGGTGTGCGTTTGTCTATATGTTATTTTCCACCATATTGCCGTCTTTTGGCAA
TGTGAGGGCCCGGAAACCTGGCCCTGTCTTCTTGACGAGCATTCCTAGGGGTCTTTCCCCTCTCGCCAAA
GGAATGCAAGGTCTGTTGAATGTCGTGAAGGAAGCAGTTCCTCTGGAAGCTTCTTGAAGACAAACAACGT
CTGTAGCGACCCTTTGCAGGCAGCGGAACCCCCCACCTGGCGACAGGTGCCTCTGCGGCCAAAAGCCACG
TGTATAAGATACACCTGCAAAGGCGGCACAACCCCAGTGCCACGTTGTGAGTTGGATAGTTGTGGAAAGA
GTCAAATGGCTCACCTCAAGCGTATTCAACAAGGGGCTGAAGGATGCCCAGAAGGTACCCCATTGTATGG
GATCTGATCTGGGGCCTCGGTGCACATGCTTTACATGTGTTTAGTCGAGGTTAAAAAACGTCTAGGCCCC
CCGAACCACGGGGACGTGGTTTTCCTTTGAAAAACACGATGATAATATGGTGGGTGAGGATAGCGTGCTG
ATCACCGAGAACATGCACATGAAACTGTACATGGAGGGCACCGTGAACGACCACCACTTCAAGTGCACAT
CCGAGGGCGAAGGCAAGCCCTACGAGGGCACCCAGACCATGAAGATCAAGGTGGTCGAGGGCGGCCCTCT
CCCCTTCGCCTTCGACATCCTGGCTACCAGCTTCATGTACGGCAGCAAAACCTTTATCAACCACACCCAG
GGCATCCCCGACTTCTTTAAGCAGTCCTTCCCTGAGGGCTTCACATGGGAGAGGATCACCACATACGAAG
ACGGGGGCGTGCTGACCGCTACCCAGGACACCAGCCTCCAGAACGGCTGCCTCATCTACAACGTCAAGAT
CAACGGGGTGAACTTCCCATCCAACGGCCCTGTGATGCAGAAGAAAACACTCGGCTGGGAGGCCAGCACC
GAGATGCTGTACCCCGCTGACAGCGGCCTGAGAGGCCATAGCCAGATGGCCCTGAAGCTCGTGGGCGGGG
GCTACCTGCACTGCTCCCTCAAGACCACATACAGATCCAAGAAACCCGCTAAGAACCTCAAGATGCCCGG
CTTCTACTTCGTGGACAGGAGACTGGAAAGAATCAAGGAGGCCGACAAAGAGACCTACGTCGAGCAGCAC
GAGATGGCTGTGGCCAGGTACTGCGACCTGCCTAGCAAACTGGGGCACAGCTCCGGACTCAGATAACGTA
CGTGCGCGCGAATGCATCCAGATCTAGGTACCAGGGCCCAGCTAGCTGGCCAGACATGATAAGATACATT
GATGAGTTTGGACAAACCACAACTAGAATGCAGTGAAAAAAATGCTTTATTTGTGAAATTTGTGATGCTA
TTGCTTTATTTGTAACCATTATAAGCTGCAATAAACAAGTTAACAACAACAATTGCATTCATTTTATGTT
TCAGGTTCAGGGGGAGGTGTGGGAGGTTTTTTAAAGCAAGTAAAACCTCTACAAATGTGGTATGGAATTA
TCAATTAACCCTCACTAAAGGGAGACCAAGTTAAACAATTTAAAGGCAATGCTACCAAATACTAATTGAG
TGTATGTAAACTTCTGACCCACTGGGAATGTGATGAAAGAAATAAAAGCTGAAATGAATCATTCTCTCTA
CTATTATTCTGATATTTCACATTCTTAAAATAAAGTGGTGATCCTAACTGACCTAAGACAGGGAATTTTT
ACTAGGATTAAATGTCAGGAATTGTGAAAAAGTGAGTTTAAATGTATTTGGCTAAGGTGTATGTAAACTT
CCGACTTCAACTGTATAGGGATCTGGTACCATTTAAATCTGTTCCGCTTCCTCGCTCACTGACTCGCTGC
GCTCGGTCGTTCGGCTGCGGCGAGCGGTATCAGCTCACTCAAAGGCGGTAATACGGTTATCCACAGAATC
AGGGGATAACGCAGGAAAGAACATGTGAGCAAAAGGCCAGCAAAAGGCCAGGAACCGTAAAAAGGCCGCG
TTGCTGGCGTTTTTCCATAGGCTCCGCCCCCCTGACGAGCATCACAAAAATCGACGCTCAAGTCAGAGGT
GGCGAAACCCGACAGGACTATAAAGATACCAGGCGTTTCCCCCTGGAAGCTCCCTCGTGCGCTCTCCTGT
TCCGACCCTGCCGCTTACCGGATACCTGTCCGCCTTTCTCCCTTCGGGAACCGTGGCGCTTTCTCATAGC
TCACGCTGTAGGTATCTCAGTTCGGTGTAGGTCGTTCGCTCCAAGCTGGGCTGTGTGCACGAACCCCCCG
TTCAGCCCGACCGCTGCGCCTTATCCGGTAACTATCGTCTTGAGTCCAACCCGGTAAGACACGACTTATC
GCCACTGGCAGCAGCCACTGGTAACAGGATTAGCAGAGCGAGGTATGTAGGCGGTGCTACAGAGTTCTTG
AAGTGGTGGCCTAACTACGGCTACACTAGAAGAACAGTATTTGGTATCTGCGCTCTGCTGAAGCCAGTTA
CCTTCGGAAAAAGAGTTGGTAGCTCTTGATCCGGCAAACAAACCACCGCTGGTAGCGGTGGTTTTTTTGT
TTGCAAGCAGCAGATTACGCGCAGAAAAAAAGGATCTCAAGAAGATCCTTTGATCTTTTCTACGGGGTCT
GACGCTCAGTGGAACGAAAACTCACGTTAAGGGATTTTGGTCATGAGATTATCAAAAAGGATCTTCACCT
AGATCCTTTTTGCCAGTGTTACAACCAATTAACCAATTCTGATTAGAAAAACTCATCGAGCATCAAATGA
AACTGCAATTTATTCATATCAGGATTATCAATACCATATTTTTGAAAAAGCCGTTTCTGTAATGAAGGAG
AAAACTCACCGAGGCAGTTCCATAGGATGGCAAGATCCTGGTATCGGTCTGCGATTCCGACTCGTCCAAC
ATCAATACAACCTATTAATTTCCCCTCGTCAAAAATAAGGTTATCAAGTGAGAAATCACCATGAGTGACG
ACTGAATCCGGTGAGAATGGCAAAAGTTTATGCATTTCTTTCCAGACTTGTTCAACAGGCCAGCCATTAC
GCTCGTCATCAAAATCACTCGCATCAACCAAACCGTTATTCATTCGTGATTGCGCCTGAGCGAGACGAAA
TACGCGATCGCTGTTAAAAGGACAATTACAAACAGGAATCGAATGCAACCGGCGCAGGAACACTGCCAGC
GCATCAACAATATTTTCACCTGAATCAGGATATTCTTCTAATACCTGGAATGCTGTTTTTCCGGGGATCG
CAGTGGTGAGTAACCATGCATCATCAGGAGTACGGATAAAATGCTTGATGGTCGGAAGAGGCATAAATTC
CGTCAGCCAGTTTAGTCTGACCATCTCATCTGTAACATCATTGGCAACGCTACCTTTGCCATGTTTCAGA
AACAACTCTGGCGCATCGGGCTTCCCATACAAGCGATAGATTGTCGCACCTGATTGCCCGACATTATCGC
GAGCCCATTTATACCCATATAAATCAGCATCCATGTTGGAATTTAATCGCGGCCTCGACGTTTCCCGTTG
AATATGGCTCATAACACCCCTTGTATTACTGTTTATGTAAGCAGACAGTTTTATTGTTCATGATGCAG
Features (pLannotate 1.2.2; 12 found; start..end, strand, type, name):
    297..315     -  promoter       T7 promoter: promoter for bacteriophage T7 RNA polymerase
    396..479     +  promoter       mCMV promoter (fragment): mouse cytomegalovirus (CMV) immediate early promoter
    596..803     +  promoter       mCMV promoter (fragment): mouse cytomegalovirus (CMV) immediate early promoter
   1219..2460    +  CDS            IDH1: IDHC_HUMAN - Also known as PICD. Experimental evidence at protein level: Swiss-Prot protein existence level 1. From Homo sapiens (Human).
   2483..3055    +  misc_feature   IRES: internal ribosome entry site (IRES) of the encephalomyocarditis virus (EMCV)
   3057..3762    +  CDS            TurboFP635 (fragment): far-red-shifted derivative of red fluorescent protein from Entacmaea quadricolor, also known as Katushka (Shcherbo et al., 2007) mammalian codon-optimized
   3840..3961    -  polyA_signal   SV40 poly(A) signal: SV40 polyadenylation signal
   3984..4055    -  CDS            large T antigen (fragment): large T antigen from SV40 (simian virus 40)
   4063..4081    +  promoter       T3 promoter: promoter for bacteriophage T3 RNA polymerase
   4086..4124    +  CDS            SB100X (fragment): hyperactive variant of the Sleeping Beauty transposase (Mátés et al., 2009)
   4562..5150    -  rep_origin     ori: high-copy-number ColE1/pMB1/pBR322/pUC origin of replication
   5293..6102    -  CDS            KanR: aminoglycoside phosphotransferase; aph(3')-Ia; confers resistance to kanamycin in bacteria or G418 (Geneticin®) in eukaryotes
