[The description below was written by a language model from this plasmid's Addgene catalogue record and pLannotate feature annotations shown in this document.]
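Description:
pKT-IDH1(R132H)-IRES-Katushka is a mammalian expression plasmid built on the pKT backbone and designed as a donor (transposon) vector for the Sleeping Beauty system. It is about 6.1 kb, is propagated in E. coli from a high-copy ColE1/pUC-type origin, and is selected with kanamycin through an aminoglycoside phosphotransferase (KanR) gene. According to the catalogue entry, the expression cassette is flanked by Sleeping Beauty inverted repeats. The automated annotation does not label these repeats explicitly. It does flag a very short match to the SB100X transposase just downstream of the cassette, which is too small to encode a functional enzyme, so transposase would have to be supplied from a separate source to mobilise the cassette into the host genome.

The payload is a bicistronic unit. Fragments of the mouse cytomegalovirus immediate-early promoter lie upstream of the human IDH1 coding sequence, and they appear to drive it, although the record does not name the promoter outright. The IDH1 sequence carries the R132H substitution, a change found in low-grade gliomas that produces the oncometabolite 2-hydroxyglutarate. An EMCV internal ribosome entry site follows, allowing cap-independent translation of the far-red fluorescent protein Katushka (TurboFP635) from the same transcript, so that fluorescence marks cells expressing the mutant enzyme. An SV40 polyadenylation region is annotated after the reporter, and T7 and T3 phage promoters flank the cassette. The associated publication concerns the role of IDH1-R132H in glioma and the DNA damage response, consistent with using this construct for stable, transposon-mediated delivery of mutant IDH1 in glioma models.
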