Addgene plasmid #124257: pKT-IDH1(R132H)-IRES-Katushka
Purpose: Expresses IDH1 with a R132H mutation and katushka fluorescent reporter. Construct has inverted repeats to be used in Sleeping Beauty transposon system.
Depositing lab: Maria Castro. Depositing organization: University of Michigan. Publication: IDH1-R132H acts as a tumor suppressor in glioma via epigenetic up-regulation of the DNA damage response. Nunez FJ, Mendez FM, Kadiyala P, Alghamri MS, Savelieff MG, Garcia-Fabiani MB, Haase S, Koschmann C, Calinescu AA, Kamran N, Saxena M, Patel R, Carney S, Guo MZ, Edwards M, Ljungman M, Qin T, Sartor MA, Tagett R, Venneti S, Brosnan-Cashman J, Meeker A, Gorbunova V, Zhao L, Kremer DM, Zhang L, Lyssiotis CA, Jones L, Herting CJ, Ross JL, Hambardzumyan D, Hervey-Jumper S, Figueroa ME, Lowenstein PR, Castro MG. Sci Transl Med. 2019 Feb 13;11(479). pii: 11/479/eaaq1427. doi: 10.1126/scitranslmed.aaq1427. PubMed 30760578.
Backbone
  Vector backbone: pKT
  Backbone size w/o insert (bp): 4891
  Total vector size (bp): 6149
  Vector type: Mammalian Expression
Growth in bacteria
  Bacterial resistance: Kanamycin, 50 μg/mL
  Growth temperature: 37°C
  Growth strain: NEB Stable
  Copy number: Unknown
Gene/Insert
  Gene/Insert name: Isocitrate dehydrogenase 1 (R132H) (alt name: IDH1 (R132H))
  Species: H. sapiens (human)
  Insert size (bp): 1258
  Mutation: Arginine 132 is mutated to Histidine. This mutation is found in Low Grade Gliomas and produces the oncometabolite, 2-Hydroxyglutarate.
  Entrez Gene: IDH1 (a.k.a. HEL-216, HEL-S-26, IDCD, IDH, IDP, IDPC, PICD)
Terms and licenses: Academic/Nonprofit Terms; Industry Terms: Not Available to Industry
How to cite: pKT-IDH1(R132H)-IRES-Katushka was a gift from Maria Castro (Addgene plasmid # 124257 ; http://n2t.net/addgene:124257 ; RRID:Addgene_124257)
